Addgene plasmid #199653: pR6K-GFP-CASTIF
Purpose: R6K plasmid encoding a type I-F CAST but no CRISPR array
Depositing lab: IIya Finkelstein. Depositing organization: University of Texas at Austin.
Backbone
  Vector backbone: R6k
  Backbone size w/o insert (bp): 12736
  Total vector size (bp): 13736
  Vector type: Bacterial Expression
Growth in bacteria
  Bacterial resistance: Ampicillin, 100 μg/mL
  Growth temperature: 37°C
  Growth strain: Pir1
  Copy number: Unknown
Gene/Insert
  Gene/Insert name: CAST I-F systems
  Species: Synthetic
  Insert size (bp): 10000
  Promoter: J23119 promoter
  Cloning method: Unknown
  Sequencing primers: 5′ ttgatcggcacgtaagaggttcca; 3′ gaaggccatcctgacggatggcctttt
Terms and licenses: Academic/Nonprofit Terms; Industry Terms: Not Available to Industry
Depositor comments: Please visit https://www.biorxiv.org/content/10.1101/2023.03.03.531003v1 for bioRxiv preprint.
How to cite: pR6K-GFP-CASTIF was a gift from IIya Finkelstein (Addgene plasmid # 199653 ; http://n2t.net/addgene:199653 ; RRID:Addgene_199653)
