[The description below was written by a language model from this plasmid's Addgene catalogue record and pLannotate feature annotations shown in this document.]
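Description:
pR6K-GFP-CASTIF is a bacterial expression plasmid of about 13.7 kb built on a conditionally replicating R6K backbone. Its functional origin is the R6K γ ori, which fires only when the π initiator protein is supplied in trans, so the plasmid is maintained in pir-expressing E. coli hosts and behaves as a non-replicating (suicide) vector in other strains. An incP oriT is also annotated, so the plasmid can be mobilised by conjugation from a donor providing the transfer machinery. Selection is by ampicillin through the bla gene and its own promoter. Short fragments of a ColE1/pUC origin, rop, bom and lacZα are also detected, but they appear to be cloning remnants rather than working elements.

The payload is described as a synthetic type I-F CRISPR-associated transposon (CAST) system of roughly 10 kb, supplied without a CRISPR array, so the plasmid alone carries no guide to direct RNA-guided insertion. The automated annotation leaves the stretch of about 8.4 kb between the T7 terminator and superfolder GFP unlabelled. This is presumably where the CAST genes lie, but the record does not itemise them or the transposon ends. On the reverse strand, a constitutive J23119 promoter sits upstream of superfolder GFP, with the unannotated region and the T7 terminator downstream. A chloramphenicol acetyltransferase cassette with its cat promoter lies next to a single annotated FRT site, and rrnB T1 and T2 terminators are nearby. Whether this marker serves as transposon cargo is not stated. The plasmid probably serves as an array-less base or control for CAST experiments, though the record does not state its use.
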