Features (pLannotate 1.2.2; 18 found; start..end, strand, type, name):
    108..194     +  terminator     rrnB T1 terminator: Escherichia coli rrnB; transcription terminator T1 from the E. coli rrnB gene
    286..313     +  terminator     rrnB T2 terminator: transcription terminator T2 from the E. coli rrnB gene
    391..438     -  protein_bind   FRT: FLP-mediated recombination occurs in the 8-bp core sequence TCTAGAAA (Turan and Bode, 2011). FLP recombinase from the Saccharomyces cerevisiae 2μ plasmid
    455..1114    -  CDS            CmR: chloramphenicol acetyltransferase; cat; confers resistance to chloramphenicol
   1115..1217    -  promoter       cat promoter: promoter of the E. coli cat gene encoding chloramphenicol acetyltransferase
   1481..1528    -  terminator     T7 terminator: transcription terminator for bacteriophage T7 RNA polymerase
   9950..10663   -  CDS            superfolder GFP: GFP variant that folds robustly even when fused to poorly folded proteins (Pédelacq et al., 2006)
  10761..10795   -  promoter       J23119 promoter: bacterial promoter (Registry of Standard Biological Parts BBa J23119)
  11055..11163   +  oriT           oriT: incP origin of transfer
  11195..11570   +  rep_origin     R6K γ ori: γ replication origin from E. coli plasmid R6K; requires the R6K initiator protein pi for replication
  11576..11808   -  rep_origin     ori (fragment): high-copy-number ColE1/pMB1/pBR322/pUC origin of replication
  11979..12839   -  CDS            AmpR: β-lactamase; bla; confers resistance to ampicillin, carbenicillin, and related antibiotics
  12840..12944   -  promoter       AmpR promoter: bla
  13039..13074   +  CDS            rop (fragment): Rop protein, which maintains plasmids at low copy number; rop
  13176..13275   +  misc_feature   bom (fragment): basis of mobility region from pBR322
  13281..13436   -  CDS            lacZα (fragment): LacZα fragment of β-galactosidase; lacZ fragment
  13536..13571   +  CDS            rop (fragment): Rop protein, which maintains plasmids at low copy number; rop
  13588..13624   -  CDS            lacZα (fragment): LacZα fragment of β-galactosidase; lacZ fragment
>Addgene plasmid #199653 | pR6K-GFP-CASTIF | addgene full sequence | sequence record 412253 | Addgene NGS Result
ACCATAAGTTGATATTTTTGTGAATCGAGTATTTCAGCAAAACTACTGCAGTAAGGACTCTAGAAGGGCA
CCAATAACTGCCTTAAAAAAAGCAGCTATGCCGGTCCCAAATAAAATGAAAGGCTCAGTCGAAAGACTGG
GCCTTTCGTTTTATCTGTTGTTTGTCGGTGAACGCTCTCCTGAGTAGGACAAATCCGCCGGGAGCGGATT
TGAACGTTGCGAAGCAACGGCCCGGAGGGTGGCGGGCAGGACGCCCGCCATAAACTGCCAGGCATCAAAT
TAAGCAGAAGGCCATCCTGACGGATGGCCTTTTTGCGTGGCCAGTGCCAAGCTTGCATGCAGATTGCAGC
ATTACACGTCTTGAGCGATTGTGTAGGCTGGAGCTGCTTCGAAGTTCCTATACTTTCTAGAGAATAGGAA
CTTCGGAATAGGAACTTCATTTAAATGGCGCGCCTTACGCCCCGCCCTGCCACTCATCGCAGTACTGTTG
TAATTCATTAAGCATTCTGCCGACATGGAAGCCATCACAAACGGCATGATGAACCTGAATCGCCAGCGGC
ATCAGCACCTTGTCGCCTTGCGTATAATATTTGCCCATGGTGAAAACGGGGGCGAAGAAGTTGTCCATAT
TGGCCACGTTTAAATCAAAACTGGTGAAACTCACCCAGGGATTGGCTGAGACGAAAAACATATTCTCAAT
AAACCCTTTAGGGAAATAGGCCAGGTTTTCACCGTAACACGCCACATCTTGCGAATATATGTGTAGAAAC
TGCCGGAAATCGTCGTGGTATTCACTCCAGAGCGATGAAAACGTTTCAGTTTGCTCATGGAAAACGGTGT
AACAAGGGTGAACACTATCCCATATCACCAGCTCACCGTCTTTCATTGCCATACGTAATTCCGGATGAGC
ATTCATCAGGCGGGCAAGAATGTGAATAAAGGCCGGATAAAACTTGTGCTTATTTTTCTTTACGGTCTTT
AAAAAGGCCGTAATATCCAGCTGAACGGTCTGGTTATAGGTACATTGAGCAACTGACTGAAATGCCTCAA
AATGTTCTTTACGATGCCATTGGGATATATCAACGGTGGTATATCCAGTGATTTTTTTCTCCATTTTAGC
TTCCTTAGCTCCTGAAAATCTCGACAACTCAAAAAATACGCCCGGTAGTGATCTTATTTCATTATGGTGA
AAGTTGGAACCTCTTACGTGCCGATCAACGTCTCATTTTCGCCAAAAGTTGGCCCAGGGCTTCCCGGTAT
CAACAGGGACACCAGGATTTATTTATTCTGCGAAGTGATCTTCCGTCACACCACTGGCCGTCGACAGGAT
CCCCGGAAATGACCTCGAGGAAAATGTCGTAAACTTACTGAAGTTTAGACCATGAAGAGGCAATATCAAT
TTATGGGTGTGATAATTATCAATTTATGGGTGTAATTATCATTTTATGGTTGTATCAACAACAAATGCCT
GAGGTTTCAGCAAAAAACCCCTCAAGACCCGTTTAGAGGCCCCAAGGGGTTATGCTAGTTATTGCTCAGC
GGTGGCAGCAGCGCAGCAGCCTAGGTTATTCGAAAAAGTTTTTATTTCTACCTGGTTTACTCACTCTCGG
GGTTGAATGTCTCAAATAGTCCTCCCAACCAATATCTTTTGGTGGCGGTCGTAACATATCTTCTGTTACC
TCAACACCCTCCTCAAAAGGATTTTTCCATGAGTTGGGTTTATCGCCCGATGTCAACTTCGATGCAAAAA
CGAAATCTTCTTCGGTTATCGTCTCATGCTGATTATCAATTGCTTCGATAGATGCTTGATAAATAAGGTT
TCTCAACGAACGCATGTTTCCCTGAGAGAATGCATACAATTTTTTCTGCAAACTTTCGTTGGCTAAGCCA
GCCTGTTTTTCAAAAGGTAGGGCTTTATCAAGGTATTCCAAAAAAGTTTTAAATACACCTCTACCTCCCT
GGTAGCTAAAGGGGCGCAGTTCAACCTGAATGGAAAATCGCCCGTGAAGTTGCGAGTTTGCTTGCAGTAC
AACTTTTGAGTATGGCATACCAAATATAACAATTGGACATTTCGTTTTGTTAAGTATCATTTTTAGCCAA
TTACCTACTTGGGTAAGAACCCGATTTGACCTTTCTTCCACCAAATGTTGGAACTCATCGATAATAATCA
GCTTCACGCCGACCGCAGGGATTAATTCAGTCAGTCTTTTCGTCAATCTAGCTAAGTCAGTTTCATAAAG
TGCTAGCGGGTCACCCATTTCAACCAGCAATTCCCTTGCTGCATCTACTGGCTTCGCATTGTCTGGCAAC
TCAATATGCAAAACCGGTATTATATCGCCCCCGGCTTCGGACTCTCTTCTGTTTTGATTTAAGTATTTCT
TGATGACGGTCGTTTTACCTACACCCGAAGCACCATAGACCATCATGCATGTAGGCTCAGACTCTAGGTC
TGATAGATCTCTACATCTATCCATGTAACTCAAGATTTTCCTAACGCTCGGTGTGGATACAAATGCCCTT
TTAGCTCTTGATATACGAGCCTCACGCGTTTCACTCATTTGACGATTTCTCAGACATAATCAATATCCCA
ATCGTCATTATCTGCACTAACGATTTCATCTTCATGTTTTTGTATCGAGGCCGGGTTCGCATTACTGATT
GACTTAGCCCTTGCGCTATTCTCTTGATGCCTAGCGCCACGCCTCCGAGCTCTGATTTTGTTAGTCTTAA
CAATTGAACGATCTGCGATTTCTTCAATTTTTATTTCTGCATCAATTTCCTTGTCCTCATCATATTCTGC
TGAATTTAGTTCTGCTTGATATTTCATGTTATATTTATGTTGCCAAAGTGATACTCTACTTGCATATTCG
TAGTCAATCGCATTAACTGTAAAGTACTCATTCATATCCTCATCCAACACCCAAATAACTGCCATACACT
CAGGGTTATACTTGAACTGAACTTTATGGTTTCCTTTCTTCCCTCTATATTCAGCTAAACGGTCATTGCT
ATAACTCAGTTCTTTGTAGACAGTTATCCCTACTTTAGTAAGTTGTTTGTAATCAACAATAGCAAATTTA
AAGTCTAATTCGTCTTTAGAACCAGAGAACTCCTCTGGTTCCCATTCTTGACAACCCTTTTTCCACGCAA
CATTAGGACAATTAGTGCCTCTCTGATTGGGTTTTTTATGATAAATATCCACCAACCAAATTAAGTAAAT
TTCTCTAATCTCATTGAGTGTAAGGGTAGCTTCTCCCACAGAGTCGTACCCTTCTCTTTGAAGGTACTGG
CTGAAGGATTTCCCAGGTAAATCGTCTAACAGAGAAGTATTAATAGTCCCGTAGTTACGTTCAACATGAG
GTTTGTTGTCGGGCGTCTCAACTTTATTTTGATGCACATTGATCAATAGTGATTCACATGCTTGATCAAA
TGCTTTCGACAAAAACTCTTTACCATTATCAGTTACGAGTAGGTCTGGGATGCCATAACATAGCCATTCA
TTCTCGATCGATTCATACGAGGAGATTAAGTCATCTTTGCGTTGTATTGCATTCTTAAGTGCAAGGGAAA
CCGACACATAGCTAGGAGGCTCGAAACCTAAATAAAAACCGATTACAGCTTTACTGTAACAATCAACCAA
TTGAGTAAGCCAAGGTCGGCCCAATGGGATTCGATACTCTTCGTGTACTGCAAAAAGGTCAACGACAGTG
TGATCTATTTCAACCCTCTCTAGCACGCTAGACGTGAGGATCTTTTTTCCCATTCGGCGAAACTCTCTCT
TAGCTACTCTCTCCCCTTTCCCTGCGGCTAATAACTCAAATGGGGTTTTCTTTTTTACTCGCTTTCTTAC
AGATTCGTACTTAGGATACGTGTATTTCGTTCCATGAGTTAGATTGTATTGACGAACTTTTCGTCGAACA
CGTTTATATGCAGAGCTAACATTGACTTTTCGTCCAGATATAACTCTTTCAACTGCCTGTTCCATAATAG
AATCAACAACTGTTGACACTTTTGTCTCTCTATTACCTCTATCCTTGATATTAGGTGCTAAGCTAATGGG
GTTGTAGTCTGATTTTCGAAAAGCAAGCCACCATCGATATATCGTTATTGCACTGGGTATTTTTCTACTA
TAGTTTTGCTGTAGCTCTACACGATGTGGTTCAATTGATTTGGCCACAATGGTTTCGCACTTTCGCGCTA
AAAAGCGAAGAATGCTTAATCGGAAATTAATCTCTACCGCAATTGTTTCGGGAAATGCTGATATATCTTG
ATACGTAACACTTTCTAGACAATTAGCGCTAGAGACAAGCTCTATCGATTCAAGCGTATCTTGGGAAGAG
ACTGCTTTTCTATGGAAACTTGAGAACCCTTTCTTAGCCATAACTGGCCAACTCAAATCGAGATTCAAGA
GATAGAGGCTTATCCAAACGTGTATCGAGTAAACACCTTGACAGCAAATCGCACAAAATTGGTAAAACAG
TTCGGCCTTTTAAACCCAACTGTTCTCCCAAGCATCTTGCAGATTGGGCGCCATTGTACTTTATTATTTT
TAAGAGAGAGTTATGTACGTTATTCAGCTCATCTTTCGAAGCATAACGATGCATGCGCTTAAGATTATTT
AATACAACCGTATCCCTAATATCACTCTCTTCAACAAGCTCCAATTCTAGCCCTAGTTCAGTTGCTGCTT
TTACTTTCGCCTCCCATTCAACATCAAAATCAGGTTTGTTCTTAGCATAAGCTGACTTTACTTCATATAG
AACAAACTCGTTGGTATCAAATTGAACTAGAAAGTCAGGAACATAGGAGTGAGACTGACCATTGAGATAA
TATAAAAATCGAATCGGTTGAGCGCAAAAGCGAACAATACTTGGCTCAAAATCAAAGTGATAGCAGGCAT
CACACTCTAGAGTAGATTCTACCGTAATCCTCTTACTCATCTTTACACTGACATAACGATGAATGTTTTT
TCCGCGAGATTTCGTTAGATTGCGAGCGGGAGTATGGAATGCATACTCTAACGCCGAAGTCGTAATTGCT
GAGGGCGTAGGTAAACTTGTCGCCATGGTATATCTCCTTATTAAAGGTCAGATTAAGGGTACAGGCTGAA
ACGAGTTTTCTGAATTTGATAAGCCATAGCTACTAAAAATCGAGTTCCCCTCACGGGGTTGCTCCGAGAG
CATCCTGATATTGAGTCGAAAGTTGCGGTTCGTCTGTTTGCTGGACTCCCCAAGTGAGTGGTAGTGCGCT
ATTGCAGTATGCTCTTTTTGAGCAAAAGATGATGGGTCAAATTGCTCGCCTCTAGATAGAGCACGTTTCT
CCAGGCGTCTGATTTTCCTTGCCAGCCCTGCTGCTGTGAGCTTATCTATAGATTGACAGCGTCTAAAGGA
AACGTATGTACAATCTTCTGGGACGAGAACAGTGTTGGATATATGAAAGTATTGAAGTTGTTCCATTTGG
ACGAAATAGTGTTGTTTAAGTAGTAAGTCGAGTTCTATCTTGTTCTTGCTGACAAATGAAATCTTTTTTC
CAACCGTTGCATCACACCAAAGCGGAAATGAAACGCCGATATTTCGTGTCTCATACTGATAGTTAAATCC
ATGCAGAACGCGGAGACACTTTGCAGCCAGTGACTCGTTGTTGCACAACTCTGGCAGAAAGGTGATTGTC
TTATAATACCATTTCACAGTCAGTCTCCTTTATGCTGGAACATCCCACCCTTAATCAGGTTAGCCATTAA
AAAGTGCATGTCGTTGATAGTTTCTTGAGCGGGAGTTTTGTTGGCGCTCAACACTTCAATATAGTGCTCT
GCTTGTTGTAATATCGAGAAAAAATCTTTTCCGGTAGACGGATGACGGTAGCAAGTGACATCTTCGCGAT
GAACCCCAAACCGTCCGACCCTTAGTGGCTCAGTGGCTTCAGGATACCAGTCGTCAATGGTTGCAATAGC
TGCTCCCGTTTTAAAGGCCCCTAGTATTGGCGATCGTTCACCATCAATAGTTGTACTCTGAAAAACTCGA
CTGTTTTGAGTTTTAGATTTACTTTTACTGCCACTTTCTTTTTCTGTGAAAACTTGGCTTGGCCGCACCA
TAGCATTCGTTGGCAAGTGCAAGGTGGCCCTGACTTCAAATATCGCCAGCCCATCAGTACTAGAAAATGC
GGTTTTGATCATTTCAACTATAGCAGACCAATTTTTATTATTTTTAAAGTCTTGCCGTGAGGTGTAGTTA
GTACGAATATCTTCAAATCCAACCTTTTCCCCGTTCCAAGGCCAAGGTGTAAGTACAATGTTCCAGCAAT
AGGCTTTACGGGTATTTTTCCACAGCCATTTACCGTTGCAAATGTTCATCAAATATCGGGTTGCTAGCTC
AGTCCAGCCGATTTTCGTTTCGTAGAGCTCGACTAATTGCACTAGCGTTTGTTTAACTTTGCTTGAGTTA
CACTTATATGGTTGACGTAGTTCAGAAGAAAACGAGACGGAGAAACTGCATTCAATATGACTCGCACCGT
ATGGAACGTGGCAGAAATCAACTTGATGAGGGTTCCCTTGAGCTAACGCCTCAGCGGTGGCACTTTTTAT
TGGTTGACCTGAGACATCATAGGCTAATGATGCCGCTTCCATTTGCCCGAGCAGAGTACGAGAATTGTAG
GTTAAAGGTGTTTTTCTATCATCGGGCCAGACGACAAAAAAACAGACATCTGATGGGTCGATAGAGCGCT
CATAGGCTAGATTTGTCGGTAGTTTCATCGTTGATACTTCTTGGCTGTACCACTAGGTAGTTTTGATAGT
TCTTTAGCGACCAAAAGATTGTGTTGGGATCAGTCTCTGAGCTAAAGGTGATTGAGTTAATGAGTCCAAT
GATGCACTCGGCGATAGCGTGTTTGTAACCTCTGAGGGAGTTTGGTTTATCTTTGGGCTCTTCTAACAAG
TGGTAACCGACGCAGCTTGCCATGAGCTGATGGTCCTCTGTCATGGCTGCTAATAGATCACTTAGATTAT
TGTTTGACTGTGCGTAAAGTGATAACCACCTACCAGCTTCTATTGGCAGAGATTCGATCGCTGTTTCTAA
TGTCGAGAATGAGTTGATATGTTTAAAGTCATCAATCGCAATTTTTGCTGAACCCCGAGCCAATCGCTTT
GGTAGTGATGTAACTAACGTATCTTGGTCAATATGTTGAGCAAAGTTGGTGTTCAAAATAAGGCTAAATA
CGACATCACACTGCCAGTCATCCCGGGTCGCGGGAGCGGATATAGTCCCGTCGCCTTTTTCCACAAACTC
TGCTGTCAAACCTCGCTTCTCGACATGTAGTTGATGGACGCATATCGCAAAGGATTCAACACGAAACGAT
GAGGTGGTGCGATTTATATTCCGTTCAAATGCGTGAACGAAGCCAAAGAAAGCTGTAAGTGATGGAATCC
CCACCGTTACCGGGGAGCTTAAAGCTGTTGCGCCACAAACCCTGATATTCGGTAGGACTAAAAACGATCC
ATTAGTGTGTTGCTCACCATTATTGATTGAATTTGATAACTCTCGTTTCAAAAGCTCAGTAAAGAGCTTG
GTCATCGCTGGATCGTATGCAAAACGTTTTGTGGCTCCTAAGTAAGATAGGTCATGATTCAAATGTTGGA
TAAGTATGTTCGAATCAAGGGTATGGTCTTGCATTGCAAACCAAGATCTGACCATATTTTGAAGCTCGAT
TTTGTATTTTCTACGGAGTGCAATCCGAGAGTTTTCAGGTATGAGGCTTTTGTTGAGGCGCTGGTACTGT
TTTAATGACTGAACATGCTCTGACGTCAACCAACTTCGTTTACTGTTTAATCGGTGATGAGGGGGGCTGG
AAAACTTAGCGCCAGACTTTAACATTCTAAATGCGCCGCCACATGTCATCGCAGTGACCCCCATGTTGGT
AGTTCGGCTAAACCGCGTTATCGCGCTATGCCGATTTTCATCTTGGAGCCTCTGATGAAAGTGGCTTTGC
ATCGATAGCGATGCAACAGGAGAGAGTGAAATGTAGGATGTATCACTATCGGGGAGAGATATTTGAGTCA
GGTAATTTGGTGCGAGTGTGACATTGATAGTCGTGAGAGTAATATCAGCTAGTTGTTTTGCCATTGCTTT
GCAAGTTTTTTGAGAACAACCTAACTTTTTCAAAGTATTCCAAAGTGGGTGATCTGCATCTTTAAGAAGC
TCACCCAAACATGAGATCTCACCATCCCAACAAAACTCATTGGTGAGGAATGCGCTTTTGTTGACGTATT
TTGAATCATGGCTATATGACCAATGGTATGGTGGGATTTTTGAGGACGAGAGTAGGAAACTCGGTAATTC
ACCCAGGGCTTGGGTTCGAATCACGCCTTCAGAACGTATATCCGGGAATTTTGGGTTATGGCTTTGTCTG
TAATTAACGCAATTTATGCAGCTAGCCCACCATTTTTCATCTCGAAGTTTTTGCTTGCATTTGGCTCGAT
CGAGCAGGTCTTTCTGATCATCAGTCTTATCGGTTAAATTGACTAATATCGTCAGTGCGTCAAGTTCATT
ACCATCAATTGCAATATGCGGTGTGAGTGGACGAAATGCTCTCTTAAGTTCAGTTGTTAAGTCGTCAGGA
TTGGATGCGATTAGTTCTTTCAGAGTTTGCATTTACCACCTCGACACATAAAACGAACGGTTAAACTCAT
CGCTTTGGAACTCAGCTAACCAAAGACAGAAAATATCGCCGAAATGAAATAGATAATCGGTAACATCAAG
AGGGCTGTTGGGCTTGCTTTTTCGATTTGGCTTCAAGATGCGTTGTTCAACCATTGATGCAATCTGATCG
AGGCTACAATTTAACATTACAGTCGCCTCTAACGCGTTCATTTTGAGGTTGGCGATTAATCCCTTGTCTT
GCCATAAACGATTTTCTAAATAGCAGAGAAGCTCACCAAGGATGATATTGTGTTGAAGATTCCGCTCAGG
TAACCGAATTGAACCGAAAAACAATCGACCAAGAAGATCTTTTAGTCGTAATTCAGACGTGCTGACAACA
GCATGCTCAAGGTTGAACTCTACTTCATCTTCGATTATCGAGTGGAATGACCTTGGCCAGTTTGAGAAAA
ATTGAACGAACGAAAAGTGATCGAACTCGCTATCTTTAATACCCATCCACCAATGAACTAAACCCCATCG
GTAGCTTTTAGGAAGATTTGGCAGAGGTTTAGATTCATGACCAGCAAGCCAGTTTGAAACAGTACACGCT
GCCTCATGACCGTTCTCCCTGCTGGTTAAGGTGATAGGCTCCTTGCATTTGCAGCAAATGCCCTTTAACC
CAGATACTCGGTAGTCAAACTCCTTACCACAGCTACAAGTGGTAATTAAAGGTACGTTATGGCTGTGGCA
GTATTCGTACCCCTGAAAGTGCCAAAGGTAGGAGGCGTAGCCATTTTCTCGCAGACACAAAGGACAGCAG
GGGATGGAGTGCGTCCGTAGTAAACTGCGAGGAAAGACTTCTGCACCTCTAACAACCGCGCTAGTTGACG
GCGAGTATTTCATGTTTGTTCTGTTAATTGCCAACCCAAGTAGCTCTGGCGGTTCATTAAATGTCAATTG
TGCAAGTTTCAGGAATGACGCAGTTCGTGCGCTGGAACTGTTTTTAGCTGAGTATGGGTTTATCCGAGTT
ATATCAGTCGGAAAGGTTTGATAGCCATTATGGTCAATGTCTTGAAGGAATCGTTTAGTGGCTTCTAGGA
AGCGATGGACATCACCGTAGCCATTTTTGTTAGCCACTCGGATAAAGAAACTTTCTAAACTTTCATCGCT
GTAAGGTTTAGGTCTTTGCAAAAACATATGTATATCTCCTTCGCTCGAATTCGGATCCAGGGATGTATAT
CTCCTTCGCTCGAATTCGGATCCAGGGATGTATATCTCCTTCGCTCGAATTCGGATCCATAGGAGACCAT
GCCTGGTCATTTGTACAGTTCATCCATACCATGCGTGATGCCCGCTGCGGTTACGAACTCCAGCAGAACC
ATATGATCGCGTTTCTCGTTCGGATCTTTAGACAGAACGCTTTGCGTGCTCAGATAGTGATTGTCTGGCA
GCAGAACAGGACCATCACCGATTGGAGTGTTTTGCTGGTAGTGATCAGCCAGCTGCACGCTGCCATCCTC
CACGTTGTGGCGAATTTTAAAATTCGCTTTAATGCCATTTTTTTGTTTATCGGCGGTGATGTAAACATTG
TGGCTGTTAAAATTGTATTCCAGCTTATGGCCCAGGATATTGCCGTCCTCTTTAAAGTCAATGCCTTTCA
GCTCAATGCGGTTTACCAGGGTATCGCCTTCAAATTTCACTTCCGCACGCGTTTTGTACGTGCCGTCATC
CTTAAAGGAAATCGTGCGTTCCTGCACATAGCCTTCCGGCATGGCGGACTTGAAGAAGTCATGCTGCTTC
ATATGGTCCGGATAACGAGCAAAGCACTGAACACCATAAGTCAGCGTCGTTACCAGAGTCGGCCAAGGAA
CCGGCAGTTTACCAGTAGTACAGATGAACTTCAGCGTCAGTTTACCATTAGTTGCGTCACCTTCACCCTC
GCCACGCACGGAAAACTTATGACCGTTGACATCACCATCCAGTTCCACCAGAATAGGGACGACACCAGTG
AACAGCTCTTCGCCTTTACGCATCTAGTATTTCTCCTCTTTCTCTAGTAGCTAAGATCCGAACCTGCCGT
TTCTTGAGTTGCCGCGATGGGTCTCTCGTTTGGTATATCTCCACGTCGACGCTAGTATTATACCTAGGAC
TGAGCTAGCTGTCAACCTCGCTCACTGACTCGCTGCGCTCGGTCGTTCGGCTGCGGCGAGCGGTATCAGC
TCACTCAAAGGCGGTAATACGGTTATCCACAGAATCAGGGGATAACGCAGGAAAGAACATTTAAGGTATA
CTTTCCGCTGCATAACCCTGCTTCGGGGTCATTATAGCGATTTTTTCGGTATATCCATCCTTTTTCGCAC
GATATACAGGATTTTGCCAAAGGGTTCGTGTAGACTTTCCTTGGTGTATCCAACGGCGTCAGCCGGGCAG
GATAGGTGAAGTAGGCCCACCCGCGAGCGGGTGTTCCTTCTTCACTGTCCCTTATTCGCACCTGGCGGTG
CTCAACGGGAATCCTGCTCTGCGAGGCTGGCCGATAAGCTCTGATAACGCAGGAAAGAACATGGGCAGTT
CAACCTGTTGATAGTACGTACTAAGCTCTCATGTTTCACGTACTAAGCTCTCAAGTTTAACGTACTAAGC
TCTCATGTTTAACGAACTAAACCCTCATGGCTAACGTACTAAGCTCTCATGGCTAACGTACTAAGCTCTC
ATGTTTCACGTACTAAGCTCTCATGTTTGAACAATAAAATTAATATAAATCAGCAACTTAAATAGCCTCT
AAGGTTTTAAGTTTTATAAGAAAAAAAAGAATATATAAGGCTTTTAAAGCTTTTAAGGTTTAACGGTTGT
GGACAACAAGCCAGGGATGTAACGCACTGAGAAGCCCTTAGAGCCTCTCAAAGCAATTTTGAGTGACACA
GGAACACTTAACGGCTGACAACCGGCTGGTAACAGGATTAGCAGAGCGAGGTATGTAGGCGGTGCTACAG
AGTTCTTGAAGTGGTGGCCTAACTACGGCTACACTAGAAGAACAGTATTTGGTATCTGCGCTCTGCTGAA
GCCAGTTACCTTCGGAAAAAGAGTTGGTAGCTCTTGATCCGGCAAACAAACCACCGCTGGTAGCGGTGGT
TTTTTTGTTTGCAAGCAGCAGATTACGCGCAGAAAAAAAGGATCTCAAGAAGATCCTTTGATCTTTTCTA
CGGGGTCTGACGCTCAGTGGAACGAAAACTCACGTTAAGGGATTTTGGTCATGAGATTATCAAAAAGGAT
CTTCACCTAGATCCTTTTAAATTAAAAATGAAGTTTTAAATCAATCTAAAGTATATATGAGTAAACTTGG
TCTGACAGTTACCAATGCTTAATCAGTGAGGCACCTATCTCAGCGATCTGTCTATTTCGTTCATCCATAG
TTGCCTGACTCCCCGTCGTGTAGATAACTACGATACGGGAGGGCTTACCATCTGGCCCCAGTGCTGCAAT
GATACCGCGAGAGCCACGCTCACCGGCTCCAGATTTATCAGCAATAAACCAGCCAGCCGGAAGGGCCGAG
CGCAGAAGTGGTCCTGCAACTTTATCCGCCTCCATCCAGTCTATTAATTGTTGCCGGGAAGCTAGAGTAA
GTAGTTCGCCAGTTAATAGTTTGCGCAACGTTGTTGCCATTGCTACAGGCATCGTGGTGTCACGCTCGTC
GTTTGGTATGGCTTCATTCAGCTCCGGTTCCCAACGATCAAGGCGAGTTACATGATCCCCCATGTTGTGC
AAAAAAGCGGTTAGCTCCTTCGGTCCTCCGATCGTTGTCAGAAGTAAGTTGGCCGCAGTGTTATCACTCA
TGGTTATGGCAGCACTGCATAATTCTCTTACTGTCATGCCATCCGTAAGATGCTTTTCTGTGACTGGTGA
GTACTCAACCAAGTCATTCTGAGAATAGTGTATGCGGCGACCGAGTTGCTCTTGCCCGGCGTCAATACGG
GATAATACCGCGCCACATAGCAGAACTTTAAAAGTGCTCATCATTGGAAAACGTTCTTCGGGGCGAAAAC
TCTCAAGGATCTTACCGCTGTTGAGATCCAGTTCGATGTAACCCACTCGTGCACCCAACTGATCTTCAGC
ATCTTTTACTTTCACCAGCGTTTCTGGGTGAGCAAAAACAGGAAGGCAAAATGCCGCAAAAAAGGGAATA
AGGGCGACACGGAAATGTTGAATACTCATACTCTTCCTTTTTCAATATTATTGAAGCATTTATCAGGGTT
ATTGTCTCATGAGCGGATACATATTTGAATGTATTTAGAAAAATAAACAAATAGGGGTTCCGCGCACATT
TCCCCGAAAAGTGCCACCTGACGTCTAAGAAACCATTATTATCATGACATTAACCTATAAAAATAGGCGT
ATCACGAGGCCCTTTCGTCTCGCGCGTTTCGGTGATGACGGTGAAAACCTCTGACACATGCAGCTCCCGG
AGACGGTCACAGCTTGTCTGTAAGCGGATGCCGGGAGCAGACAAGCCCGTCAGGGCGCGTCAGCGGGTGT
TGGCGGGTGTCGGGGCTGGCTTAACTATGCGGCATCAGAGCAGATTGTACTGAGAGTGCACCATATGCGG
TGTGAAATACCGCACAGATGCGTAAGGAGAAAATACCGCATCAGGCGCCATTCGCCATTCAGGCTGCGCA
ACTGTTGGGAAGGGCGATCGGTGCGGGCCTCTTCGCTATTACGCCAGCTGGCGAAAGGGGGATGTGCTGC
AAGGCGATTAAGTTGGGTAACGCCAGGGTTTTCCCAGTCACGACGTTGTAAAACGACGGCCAGTGATCAT
ACACATTTCCCCGAAAAGTGCCACCTGACGTCTAAGAAACCATTATTATCATGACATTAACCTATAAAAA
TAGGCGTATCACGAGGCCCTTTCGTCTCGCGCGTTTCGGTGATGACGGTGAAAACCTCTGACACATGCAG
CTCCCGGTCCCAGTCACGACGTTGTAAAACGACGGCCAGTGAATTCGAGCTCGGTACCTGTTGATGCAAC
CATAAAGTGATATTTAATAATTATTTATAATCAGCAACTTAACCACAAAACAACCATATATTGATATCTC
ACAAAACA
